Addgene plasmid #206805: pTrc_AraC-S170-LOV
Purpose: Expresses AraC-S170-LOV from a Trc promoter. For use in E. coli
Depositing lab: Dominik Niopek. Depositing organization: Universitaet Heidelberg. Publication: Dissecting the Determinants of Domain Insertion Tolerance and Allostery in Proteins. Mathony J, Aschenbrenner S, Becker P, Niopek D. Adv Sci (Weinh). 2023 Oct;10(28):e2303496. doi: 10.1002/advs.202303496. Epub 2023 Aug 10. PubMed 37562980.
Backbone
  Vector backbone: pTKEI-Dest modified
  Backbone size w/o insert (bp): 3656
  Total vector size (bp): 4961
  Vector type: Bacterial Expression, Synthetic Biology
Growth in bacteria
  Bacterial resistance: Chloramphenicol, 25 μg/mL
  Growth temperature: 37°C
  Growth strain: DH5alpha
  Copy number: High Copy
Gene/Insert
  Gene/Insert name: AraC-AsLOV2 fusion
  Species: E. coli, A. sativa
  Insert size (bp): 1305
  Tag / fusion protein: His-tag (C terminal on insert)
Terms and licenses: Academic/Nonprofit Terms; Industry Terms: Not Available to Industry
How to cite: pTrc_AraC-S170-LOV was a gift from Dominik Niopek (Addgene plasmid # 206805 ; http://n2t.net/addgene:206805 ; RRID:Addgene_206805)
