[The description below was written by a language model from this plasmid's Addgene catalogue record and pLannotate feature annotations shown in this document.]
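Description:
pTrc_AraC-S170-LOV is a 4,961 bp bacterial expression plasmid for E. coli, built on a modified pTKEI-Dest backbone and classed as a synthetic biology vector. It replicates from a high-copy ColE1/pUC-type origin and is selected with chloramphenicol through a cat promoter-driven chloramphenicol acetyltransferase gene that ends in a lambda t0 terminator. The automated annotation also picks up short fragments of an RSF origin and a tetracycline resistance gene. These appear to be backbone remnants rather than functional elements.

The 1,305 bp insert encodes a chimeric protein combining the E. coli arabinose-responsive transcription factor AraC with the LOV2 photosensory domain from Avena sativa phototropin, carrying a C-terminal 6xHis tag. The name suggests that the LOV2 domain is inserted into AraC at or next to serine 170, although the record does not explicitly define the junction. The feature table labels an internal stretch of the open reading frame as miniSOG. This is most likely a homology hit, since miniSOG is itself a LOV2-derived flavoprotein, and the stretch most likely corresponds to the AsLOV2 module, while the flanking AraC segments were left unannotated. Expression is driven by the strong hybrid trc promoter with a downstream lac operator. A plasmid-borne lacI gene under its own promoter supplies the repressor, so transcription is IPTG-inducible. The rrnB T1 and T2 terminators close the cassette.

The associated work concerns domain insertion tolerance and allostery in proteins. The construct therefore serves to express an AraC-LOV2 insertion hybrid in E. coli, presumably to test light-dependent allosteric control of AraC activity. The record describes no reporter on this plasmid.
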