Features (pLannotate 1.2.2; 16 found; start..end, strand, type, name):
     57..190     +  rep_origin     RSF ori (fragment): Plasmids containing the RSF 1030 origin of replication can be propagated in E. coli cells that contain additional plasmids with compatible origins.
    275..339     -  CDS            TcR (fragment): tetracycline efflux protein; tet; confers resistance to tetracycline
    354..375     -  protein_bind   CAP binding site: CAP binding activates transcription in the presence of cAMP. E. coli catabolite activator protein
    388..1470    -  CDS            lacI: lac repressor; lacI; The lac repressor binds to the lac operator to inhibit transcription in E. coli. This inhibition can be relieved by adding lactose or isopropyl-β-D-thiogalactopyranoside (IPTG).
   1471..1548    -  promoter       lacI promoter: lacI
   1593..1622    +  promoter       trc promoter: strong E. coli promoter; hybrid between the trp and lac UV5 promoters
   1630..1646    +  protein_bind   lac operator: The lac repressor binds to the lac operator to inhibit transcription in E. coli. This inhibition can be relieved by adding lactose or isopropyl-β-D-thiogalactopyranoside (IPTG). lac repressor encoded by lacI
   2208..2525    +  CDS            miniSOG: miniSOG is a basic (constitutively fluorescent) cyan fluorescent protein published in 2011, derived from Arabidopsis thaliana. It requires the cofactor flavin for fluorescence.
   2985..3002    +  CDS            6xHis: 6xHis affinity tag
   3071..3186    +  ncRNA          5S rRNA: Accession: RF00001 - 5S ribosomal RNA
   3190..3276    +  terminator     rrnB T1 terminator: Escherichia coli rrnB; transcription terminator T1 from the E. coli rrnB gene
   3368..3395    +  terminator     rrnB T2 terminator: transcription terminator T2 from the E. coli rrnB gene
   3415..3509    -  terminator     lambda t0 terminator: transcription terminator from phage lambda
   3530..4189    -  CDS            CmR: chloramphenicol acetyltransferase; cat; confers resistance to chloramphenicol
   4190..4292    -  promoter       cat promoter: promoter of the E. coli cat gene encoding chloramphenicol acetyltransferase
   4382..9       +  rep_origin     ori (across the origin): high-copy-number ColE1/pMB1/pBR322/pUC origin of replication
>Addgene plasmid #206805 | pTrc_AraC-S170-LOV | addgene full sequence | sequence record 410371 | Addgene NGS Result
CTATGGAAAAACGCCAGCAACGCGGCCTTTTTACGGTTCCTGGCCTTTTGCTGGCCTTTTGCTCACATGT
TCTTTCCTGCGTTATCCCCTGATTCTGTGGATAACCGTATTACCGCCTTTGAGTGAGCTGATACCGCTCG
CCGCAGCCGAACGACCGAGCGCAGCGAGTCAGTGAGCGAGGAAGCGGAAGAGCGCCACGGTGATTCATTC
TGCTAACCAGTAAGGCAACCCCGCCAGCCTAGCCGGGTCCTCAACGACAGGAGCACGATCATGCTAGTCA
TGCCCCGCGCCCACCGGAAGGAGCTGACTGGGTTGAAGGCTCTCAAGGGCATCGGTCGAGATCCCGGTGC
CTAATGAGTGAGCTAACTTACATTAATTGCGTTGCGCTCACTGCCCGCTTTCCAGTCGGGAAACCTGTCG
TGCCAGCTGCATTAATGAATCGGCCAACGCGCGGGGAGAGGCGGTTTGCGTATTGGGCGCCAGGGTGGTT
TTTCTTTTCACCAGTGACACGGGCAACAGCTGATTGCCCTTCACCGCCTGGCCCTGAGAGAGTTGCAGCA
AGCGGTCCACGCTGGTTTGCCCCAGCAGGCGAAAATCCTGTTTGATGGTGGTTAACGGCGGGATATAACA
TGAGCTGTCTTCGGTATCGTCGTATCCCACTACCGAGATATCCGCACCAACGCGCAGCCCGGACTCGGTA
ATGGCGCGCATTGCGCCCAGCGCCATCTGATCGTTGGCAACCAGCATCGCAGTGGGAACGATACCCTCAT
TCAGCATTTGCATGGTTTGTTGAAAACCGGACATGGCACTCCAGTCGCCTTCCCGTTCCGCTATCGGCTG
AATTTGATTGCGAGTGAGATATTTATGCCAGCCAGCCAGACGCAGACGCGCCGAGACAGAACTTAATGGG
CCCGCTAACAGCGCGATTTGCTGGTGACCCAATGCGACCAGATGCTCCACGCCCAGTCGCGTACCGTCTT
CATGGGAGAAAATAATACTGTTGATGGGTGTCTGGTCAGAGACATCAAGAAATAACGCCGGAACATTAGT
GCAGGCAGCTTCCACAGCAATGGCATCCTGGTCATCCAGCGGATAGTTAATGATCAGCCCACTGACGCGT
TGCGCGAGAAGATTGTGCACCGCCGCTTTACAGGCTTCGACGCCGCTTCGTTCTACCATCGACACCACCA
CGCTGGCACCCAGTTGATCGGCGCGAGATTTAATCGCCGCGACAATTTGCGACGGCGCGTGCAGGGCCAG
ACTGGAGGTGGCAACGCCAATCAGCAACGACTGTTTGCCCGCCAGTTGTTGTGCCACGCGGTTGGGAATG
TAATTCAGCTCCGCCATCGCCGCTTCCACTTTTTCCCGCGTTTTCGCAGAAACGTGGCTGGCCTGGTTCA
CCACGCGGGAAACGGTCTGATAAGAGACACCGGCATACTCTGCGACATCGTATAACGTTACTGGTTTCAC
ATTCACCACCCTGAATTGACTCTCTTCCGGGCGCTATCATGCCATACCGCGAAAGGTTTTGCGCCATTCG
ATGGTGTCCGGGATCTCGACGCTCTCCCTTATGCGACTCCGATCCCGCAAATTTGACAATTAATCATCCG
GCTCGTATAATGTGTGGAATTGTGAGCGGATAACAATTTCACACAAGGAGATATACCATGTCCGCGGAAG
CGCAGAACGATCCGCTGCTGCCGGGCTATAGCTTTAACGCGCATCTGGTGGCGGGCCTGACCCCGATTGA
AGCGAACGGCTATCTGGATTTTTTTATTGATCGCCCGCTGGGCATGAAAGGCTATATTCTGAACCTGACC
ATTCGCGGCCAGGGCGTGGTGAAAAACCAGGGCCGCGAATTTGTGTGCCGCCCGGGCGATATTCTGCTGT
TTCCGCCGGGCGAAATTCATCATTATGGCCGCCATCCGGAAGCGCGCGAATGGTATCATCAGTGGGTGTA
TTTTCGCCCGCGCGCGTATTGGCATGAATGGCTGAACTGGCCGAGCATTTTTGCGAACACCGGCTTTTTT
CGCCCGGATGAAGCGCATCAGCCGCATTTTAGCGATCTGTTTGGCCAGATTATTAACGCGGGCCAGGGCG
AAGGCCGCTATAGCGAACTGCTGGCGATTAACCTGCTGGAACAGCTGCTGCTGCGCCGCATGGAAGCGAT
TAACGAAAGCAGCGGTTTAGCCACAACGCTGGAACGCATTGAAAAGAATTTCGTAATCACAGACCCGCGC
CTTCCCGACAATCCAATTATTTTTGCGTCCGATAGCTTCCTGCAATTAACCGAATACAGCCGCGAAGAAA
TTCTGGGTCGTAATTGTCGCTTCCTTCAGGGGCCAGAGACTGACCGTGCTACGGTACGCAAAATCCGCGA
CGCAATCGACAATCAAACGGAAGTCACGGTTCAGTTGATTAACTATACGAAGAGCGGAAAAAAATTCTGG
AATTTATTTCACTTGCAGCCTATGCGTGACCAGAAGGGCGATGTCCAGTATTTCATTGGCGTTCAGCTTG
ATGGTACCGAGCATGTTCGCGATGCTGCGGAGCGTGAAGGTGTAATGTTAATTAAAAAGACTGCTGAAAA
CATTGATGAGGCGGCCAAAGGGAGCCTGCATCCGCCGATGGATAACCGCGTGCGCGAAGCGTGCCAGTAT
ATTAGCGATCATCTGGCGGATAGCAACTTTGATATTGCGAGCGTGGCGCAGCATGTGTGCCTGAGCCCGA
GCCGCCTGAGCCATCTGTTTCGCCAGCAGCTGGGCATTAGCGTGCTGAGCTGGCGCGAAGATCAGCGCAT
TAGCCAGGCGAAACTGCTGCTGAGCACCACCCGCATGCCGATTGCGACCGTGGGCCGCAACGTGGGCTTT
GATGATCAGCTGTATTTTAGCCGCGTGTTTAAAAAATGCACCGGCGCGAGCCCGAGCGAATTTCGCGCGG
GCTGCGAAGAAAAAGTGAACGATGTGGCGGTGAAACTGAGCGGTCACCATCACCATCACCATTAAGAGAA
GATTTTCAGCCTGATACAGATTAAATCAGAACGCAGAAGCGGTCTGATAAAACAGAATTTGCCTGGCGGC
AGTAGCGCGGTGGTCCCACCTGACCCCATGCCGAACTCAGAAGTGAAACGCCGTAGCGCCGATGGTAGTG
TGGGGTATCCCCATGCGAGAGTAGGGAACTGCCAGGCATCAAATAAAACGAAAGGCTCAGTCGAAAGACT
GGGCCTTTCGTTTTATCTGTTGTTTGTCGGTGAACGCTCTCCTGAGTAGGACAAATCCGCCGGGAGCGGA
TTTGAACGTTGCGAAGCAACGGCCCGGAGGGTGGCGGGCAGGACGCCCGCCATAAACTGCCAGGCATCAA
ATTAAGCAGAAGGCCATCCTGACGGATGGCCTTTTCTGAAAGGAGGAACTATATATTCTCACCAATAAAA
AACGCCCGGCGGCAACCGAGCGTTCTGAACAAATCCAGATGGAGTTCTGAGGTCATTACTGGATCTATCA
ACAGGAGTCCAAGCGAGCTCGATATCAAATTACGCCCCGCCCTGCCACTCATCGCAGTACTGTTGTAATT
CATTAAGCATTCTGCCGACATGGAAGCCATCACAAACGGCATGATGAACCTGAATCGCCAGCGGCATCAG
CACCTTGTCGCCTTGCGTATAATATTTGCCCATGGTGAAAACGGGGGCGAAGAAGTTGTCCATATTGGCC
ACGTTTAAATCAAAACTGGTGAAACTCACCCAGGGATTGGCTGAAACGAAAAACATATTCTCAATAAACC
CTTTAGGGAAATAGGCCAGGTTTTCACCGTAACACGCCACATCTTGCGAATATATGTGTAGAAACTGCCG
GAAATCGTCGTGGTATTCACTCAAGAGCGATGAAAACGTTTCAGTTTGCTCATGGAAAACGGTGTAACAA
GGGTGAACACTATCCCATATCACCAGCTCACCGTCTTTCATTGCCATACGAAATTCCGGATGAGCATTCA
TCAGGCGGGCAAGAATGTGAATAAAGGCCGGATAAAACTTGTGCTTATTTTTCTTTACGGTCTTTAAAAA
GGCCGTAATATCCAGCTGAACGGTCTGGTTATAGGTACATTGAGCAACTGACTGAAATGCCTCAAAATGT
TCTTTACGATGCCATTGGGATATATCAACGGTGGTATATCCAGTGATTTTTTTCTCCATTTTAGCTTCCT
TAGCTCCTGAAAATCTCGATAACTAAAAAAATACGCCCGGTAGTGATCTTATTTCATTATGGTGAAAGTT
GGAACCTCTTACGTGCCGATCAACAGTTTTATTGTTCATGACCAAAATCCCTTAACGTGAGTTTTCGTTC
CACTGAGCGTCAGACCCCGTAGAAAAGATCAAAGGATCTTCTTGAGATCCTTTTTTTCTGCGCGTAATCT
GCTGCTTGCAAACAAAAAAACCACCGCTACCAGCGGTGGTTTGTTTGCCGGATCAAGAGCTACCAACTCT
TTTTCCGAAGGTAACTGGCTTCAGCAGAGCGCAGATACCAAATACTGTCCTTCTAGTGTAGCCGTAGTTA
GGCCACCACTTCAAGAACTCTGTAGCACCGCCTACATACCTCGCTCTGCTAATCCTGTTACCAGTGGCTG
CTGCCAGTGGCGATAAGTCGTGTCTTACCGGGTTGGACTCAAGACGATAGTTACCGGATAAGGCGCAGCG
GTCGGGCTGAACGGGGGGTTCGTGCACACAGCCCAGCTTGGAGCGAACGACCTACACCGAACTGAGATAC
CTACAGCGTGAGCTATGAGAAAGCGCCACGCTTCCCGAAGGGAGAAAGGCGGACAGGTATCCGGTAAGCG
GCAGGGTCGGAACAGGAGAGCGCACGAGGGAGCTTCCAGGGGGAAACGCCTGGTATCTTTATAGTCCTGT
CGGGTTTCGCCACCTCTGACTTGAGCGTCGATTTTTGTGATGCTCGTCAGGGGGGCGGAGC
